Addgene plasmid #97125: Tol2-lyzC-microRNA 218a-2-Dendra2
Purpose: overexpression of microRNA and Dendra2 in Zebrafish
Depositing lab: Qing Deng. Depositing organization: Purdue University. Publication: Phenotypical microRNA screen reveals a noncanonical role of CDK2 in regulating neutrophil migration. Hsu AY, Wang D, Liu S, Lu J, Syahirah R, Bennin DA, Huttenlocher A, Umulis DM, Wan J, Deng Q. Proc Natl Acad Sci U S A. 2019 Aug 26. pii: 1905221116. doi: 10.1073/pnas.1905221116. PubMed 31451657.
Backbone
  Vector backbone: Tol2
  Vector type: Zebrafish
Growth in bacteria
  Bacterial resistance: Ampicillin, 100 μg/mL
  Growth temperature: 37°C
  Growth strain: DH5alpha
  Copy number: High Copy
Gene/Insert
  Gene/Insert name: microRNA 218a 2 Dendra2
  Species: D. rerio (zebrafish)
  Cloning method: Ligation Independent Cloning
Terms and licenses: Academic/Nonprofit Terms; Industry Terms: Not Available to Industry
How to cite: Tol2-lyzC-microRNA 218a-2-Dendra2 was a gift from Qing Deng (Addgene plasmid # 97125 ; http://n2t.net/addgene:97125 ; RRID:Addgene_97125)
