[The description below was written by a language model from this plasmid's Addgene catalogue record and pLannotate feature annotations shown in this document.]
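Description:
Tol2-lyzC-microRNA 218a-2-Dendra2 is a Tol2 transposon-based transgenesis plasmid for zebrafish, built to overexpress a microRNA together with the fluorescent protein Dendra2. It is maintained in E. coli as a high-copy plasmid through a ColE1/pUC-type origin and selected with ampicillin via the β-lactamase gene. Remnants of a pBluescript-type backbone are also annotated, including a partial f1 origin, lac promoter/operator elements and a T3 promoter. The short medaka tyrosinase match next to the backbone probably reflects Tol2 flanking sequence, since Tol2 was originally found in that locus, but the Tol2 arms themselves are not annotated in the feature table.

The payload runs in one direction. A small fragment matching zebrafish beta-actin is followed by a mir-218 family precursor, then the Dendra2 coding sequence, and the unit ends in an SV40 polyadenylation signal. This layout is consistent with the microRNA hairpin lying upstream of the reporter within the same transcript, possibly in actin-derived intronic sequence, so that Dendra2 fluorescence marks cells producing the microRNA. The record does not spell out this design. The name points to the lyzC (lysozyme C) promoter, which is commonly used to drive neutrophil-specific expression in zebrafish. That promoter is not annotated, although an unannotated stretch upstream of the cassette could hold it. Dendra2 is a green-to-red photoconvertible protein, so labelled cells can be both visualised and optically marked.

The stated purpose is overexpression of the microRNA and Dendra2 in zebrafish. The associated publication describes a phenotypic microRNA screen for regulators of neutrophil migration. Tol2 constructs of this kind are usually delivered with transposase to achieve genomic integration.
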