Features (pLannotate 1.2.2; 17 found; start..end, strand, type, name):
   1352..1474    +  CDS            actba (fragment): ACTB1_DANRE - Also known as bact, bactin1, bactzf. Experimental evidence at protein level: Swiss-Prot protein existence level 1. Actin is a highly conserved protein that polymerizes to produce filaments that form cross-linked networks in the cytoplasm of cells. Actin exists in both monomeric (G-actin) and polymeric (F-actin) forms, both forms playing key functions, such as cell motility and contraction. In addition to their role in the cytoplasmic cytoskeleton, G- and F-actin also localize in the nucleus, and regulate gene transcription and motility and repair of damaged DNA. From Danio rerio
   2199..2294    +  ncRNA          mir-218: Accession: RF00255 - mir-218 microRNA precursor family
   2653..2671    -  misc_feature   MCS (fragment): pBluescript multiple cloning site
   2686..3375    +  CDS            Dendra2: Dendra2 is a photoconvertible green fluorescent protein published in 2006, derived from Dendronephthya sp.. It has high acid sensitivity.
   3383..3466    +  CDS            large T antigen (fragment): large T antigen from SV40 (simian virus 40)
   3489..3610    +  polyA_signal   SV40 poly(A) signal: SV40 polyadenylation signal
   3617..3702    -  rep_origin     M13 ori (fragment): M13 bacteriophage origin of replication; arrow indicates direction of (+) strand synthesis
   3988..4006    -  promoter       T3 promoter: promoter for bacteriophage T3 RNA polymerase
   4051..4067    -  protein_bind   lac operator: The lac repressor binds to the lac operator to inhibit transcription in E. coli. This inhibition can be relieved by adding lactose or isopropyl-β-D-thiogalactopyranoside (IPTG). lac repressor encoded by lacI
   4075..4105    -  promoter       lac promoter: promoter for the E. coli lac operon
   4120..4141    -  protein_bind   CAP binding site: CAP binding activates transcription in the presence of cAMP. E. coli catabolite activator protein
   4154..4246    -  CDS            lacI (fragment): lac repressor; lacI; The lac repressor binds to the lac operator to inhibit transcription in E. coli. This inhibition can be relieved by adding lactose or isopropyl-β-D-thiogalactopyranoside (IPTG).
   4429..5017    -  rep_origin     ori: high-copy-number ColE1/pMB1/pBR322/pUC origin of replication
   5188..6048    -  CDS            AmpR: β-lactamase; bla; confers resistance to ampicillin, carbenicillin, and related antibiotics
   6049..6153    -  promoter       AmpR promoter: bla
   6179..6509    -  rep_origin     f1 ori (fragment) (sequence partly withheld): f1 bacteriophage origin of replication; arrow indicates direction of (+) strand synthesis
   6507..6734    +  CDS            tyr (fragment) (sequence partly withheld): TYRO_ORYLA - Also known as tyro. Experimental evidence at transcript level: Swiss-Prot protein existence level 2. This is a copper-containing oxidase that functions in the formation of pigments such as melanins and other polyphenolic compounds. From Oryzias latipes (Japanese rice fish) (Japanese killifish).
>Addgene plasmid #97125 | Tol2-lyzC-microRNA 218a-2-Dendra2 | addgene full sequence | sequence record 182666 | Addgene NGS Result
ATGTGTTTAATGTTTTTTAAATTAAAAAAAAACATTTTTATTAAACCACTTGTGACTAAACCTTTTTTAG
TTATTCTATTTTGTGACGAGTCTGAATGGCCAAAGTACTCTTGAATCCAAAATCTTTATAGTAAAATGTT
TAATCTTACTTGCAGTGTTGGGTATAATTTGTAACAAAGTTGAATTCCATATCTGCTGAGTGAAAAAGTA
AAGTAAGAGATTGCTGTAAATATTTAGGTTATTTATTTATTAATACAATATAGAAAGTAACAAAACACAA
TGTAAAAAATCAATAAAGAAAGTAAATATTAAAAGTAATGATAAACTAATGATGTAAACAATATTAGCAA
CAAAGTTTGTACAATTCAGGGAGGGTAAAGAATTTCACCTAATAGTCAAACTCTGTATTAAATAATATAA
AATCTTTGTTCTTAGTCTGAAGAGGAGACTGTGAGAGAAAGCTTACTGGTTGTTAAATTAGAAAATTTGT
AACTTGCAGATTAAAATGATTTAAATAATTTTATAAAGGCCATGTTTGAAACAAATGTAAAAACATAATA
AATGTTAAGAATTTCAGATATTGAGATTTTACAATTTAAAAAAAGCAATAAAGTAATAGCAGAGACCTAC
ACTCTTAAAGTAAATTACCCAACTCTGCTTACTAGTAACTTTTGGAATAGTTACTAGTATCCATTGAACA
AATACTAGAATCTAATTAAATTGTGTGAGTGTCCAATGAAAAGATTCTTGTATTTAAAACAGTACCAGTA
TCTATATATGTACAAAATTTAGTGCTAGCAAAATGCAAATAAATACTACTGCATATAATGGATTGCATTG
TAAATCGACTCGCCATAATACATTTATTTCCTATTTTTACTTTTAACAAAAAATAAGTTCACTGAGTATT
TCATGTCATTAAATCGCATTAAACCTCTTGCATGCTTTATGTACACTAGTGCAGTTCGCTAAATGACCAC
CGGTGTCACTAATAACACGATCGTTTCTGAATTCTGCATTAAACGCCATTTATACGTTGCTCTTATTAGT
AAACAATTTCTCCATCATGAGCTCGACCAGTATTGCATATTTCATCCTCTTAAATCCAGAGTTGTTTCTT
TTAATCACTTTCTCTTCATGATAAAAGCAGTTTTTGGTTTTCAGAAGTTTACAACAAACCCAGTCAGTTA
TTGCCTCAGCAAACACTGGAGCAACTGCACACTTGTGAAAAGCTTCTTGCGAAACACAAACCTTTCTCTG
GACTTATAAATAAAGGCATTCAGCAGCTCCACCATACACCTCCACTGGTCTTGATAAAGCAGATATCAGC
AGTGATACAGGTACCGCCACCATGGATGAGGAAATCGCTGCCCTGGTCGTTGACAACGGCTCCGGTATGT
GCAAAGCCGGTTTTGCTGGAGATGATGCCCCTCGTGCTGTTTTCCCCTCCATTGTTGGACGACCCAGACA
TCAGGTACATTTAATAAACCATCCTAATAACATGTTAATCATATTGAACCACATTAAACTCTCATTTGTG
CATTTTACATCTTTTAAAACCGATTTATATTCGTTTTTAGATAATGAAGTTTATTAAAGTGTTAATTCAC
AGCTTTATTGCTTGTTTTGAGAATCTGCTTGCATAAGTGATTTTTAAACTTGATCTGATTTTCGTTTGTT
TCGAAGTTCTTCAGCTTTGAAAGTCAGATCTTCAATTCACAGCCATGCCATAGTTTTAGGATACAGTATA
AGTAGACGAATTGGGATGCATCGTAGATTTTATGCTGTGTTTGTTATGGTTTTTCAGTGGTAGAGATTTT
CAGAGTATTATTAGGGTTATAGTCAGTGTCAGGTTTATTTATCGTCAGCGTGATGGGCAAAAAACAGCTG
GCAGTACGGGCTACCCCAGCCTATCACAGACCAGGAACCCAATCACAGGGTTCATGCAGATGTGAAAATG
AGATTTTAGCACATGATGTGAACTGTATGTGTATGTGTTTGTTTGACTGTTTGTATAATCTCTGCTTCAT
CTATTTCTATACTGCAATGTTCCTGCCACAATTTTTCCGCCTTTCTCTTGTTTTGTTTTGGCATCTTTCC
TCTCTCTGTCATTTCAACTAGTTTACCCCAGCTAAACAAATTAGTATCTCATTCTCTCTATCTTTGGTCT
TTCCTTTTCTCTGTGTCTTGTGGAGGAAATTCAGCGGGGTTTTCCTTTGTGCTTGATCTAACCATGTGGT
TGCAGACTCAGACTAATACATGGTTCTGTCAAGCACCATGGAAGGTCTTGCAGAGCCAACTGCTGTTACT
CTCGCCCAGAAATCTGCGCCAACATGGACACACCCAGTGGAGCAAGCCATCTGATTTTCATGGTCAGATT
GTAAAGAAGCAATTACTCTTGGACAGTTTAAGCAGAAAAGCCACCAAGTCAAGTCACTGGTCATATGATG
AACTCGAAGATCTAATAAAAGTTAATTTAAGCGTTCATTACAATAAATTCAAGTGAATCTGTTTTAAGCT
AGCCTTTAACGTTTTTAAATTCCTTCAAACAAATTAGTTCCTCTTTGCAGTTCCTCATTTCTCGGTGAGC
TGGTGCTTTAATCCCTTTACTTTTTCTTCCTCTAGGGAGTGATGGTTGGCATGGGACGAATTAATTCCTG
CAGCCCGGGGGTACCGGTCGCCACCATGAACACCCCGGGAATTAACCTGATCAAGGAGGACATGCGCGTG
AAGGTGCACATGGAGGGCAACGTGAACGGCCACGCCTTCGTGATCGAGGGCGAGGGCAAGGGCAAGCCCT
ACGAGGGCACCCAGACCGCCAACCTGACCGTGAAGGAGGGCGCCCCCCTGCCCTTCAGCTACGACATCCT
GACCACCGCCGTGCACTACGGCAACCGGGTGTTCACCAAGTACCCCGAGGACATCCCCGACTACTTCAAG
CAGAGCTTCCCCGAGGGCTACAGCTGGGAGCGCACCATGACCTTCGAGGACAAGGGCATCTGCACCATCC
GCAGCGACATCAGCCTGGAGGGCGACTGCTTCTTCCAGAACGTGCGCTTCAAGGGCACCAACTTCCCCCC
CAACGGCCCCGTGATGCAGAAGAAAACCCTGAAGTGGGAGCCCAGCACCGAGAAGCTGCACGTGCGCGAC
GGCCTGCTGGTGGGCAACATCAACATGGCCCTGCTGCTGGAGGGCGGCGGCCACTACCTGTGCGACTTCA
AGACCACCTACAAGGCCAAGAAGGTGGTGCAGCTGCCCGACGCCCACTTCGTGGACCACCGCATCGAGAT
CCTGGGCAACGACAGCGACTACAACAAGGTGAAGCTGTACGAGCACGCCGTGGCCCGCTACAGCCCCCTG
CCCAGCCAGGTGTGGTAATCTAGATCATAATCAGCCATACCACATTTGTAGAGGTTTTACTTGCTTTAAA
AAACCTCCCACACCTCCCCCTGAACCTGAAACATAAAATGAATGCAATTGTTGTTGTTAACTTGTTTATT
GCAGCTTATAATGGTTACAAATAAAGCAATAGCATCACAAATTTCACAAATAAAGCATTTTTTTCACTGC
ATTCTAGTTGTGGTTTGTCCAAACTCATCAATGTATCTTAAGGCGTAAATTGTAAGCGTTAATATTTTGT
TAAAATTCGCGTTAAATTTTTGTTAAATCAGCTCATTTTTTAACCAATAGGCCGAAATCGGCGGATCCTG
CGGCCGCAAGGGAAAATAGAATGAAGTGATCTCCAAAAAATAAGTACTTTTTGACTGTAAATAAAATTGT
AAGGAGTAAAAAGTACTTTTTTTTCTAAAAAAATGTAATTAAGTAAAAGTAAAAGTATTGATTTTTAATT
GTACTCAAGTAAAGTAAAAATCCCCAAAAATAATACTTAAGTACAGTAATCAAGTAAAATTACTCAAGTA
CTTTACACCTCTGGTTCTTGACCCCCTACCTTCAGCAAGCCCAGCAGATCCACTAGATCTTTTGTTCCCT
TTAGTGAGGGTTAATTGCGCGCTTGGCGTAATCATGGTCATAGCTGTTTCCTGTGTGAAATTGTTATCCG
CTCACAATTCCACACAACATACGAGCCGGAAGCATAAAGTGTAAAGCCTGGGGTGCCTAATGAGTGAGCT
AACTCACATTAATTGCGTTGCGCTCACTGCCCGCTTTCCAGTCGGGAAACCTGTCGTGCCAGCTGCATTA
ATGAATCGGCCAACGCGCGGGGAGAGGCGGTTTGCGTATTGGGCGCTCTTCCGCTTCCTCGCTCACTGAC
TCGCTGCGCTCGGTCGTTCGGCTGCGGCGAGCGGTATCAGCTCACTCAAAGGCGGTAATACGGTTATCCA
CAGAATCAGGGGATAACGCAGGAAAGAACATGTGAGCAAAAGGCCAGCAAAAGGCCAGGAACCGTAAAAA
GGCCGCGTTGCTGGCGTTTTTCCATAGGCTCCGCCCCCCTGACGAGCATCACAAAAATCGACGCTCAAGT
CAGAGGTGGCGAAACCCGACAGGACTATAAAGATACCAGGCGTTTCCCCCTGGAAGCTCCCTCGTGCGCT
CTCCTGTTCCGACCCTGCCGCTTACCGGATACCTGTCCGCCTTTCTCCCTTCGGGAAGCGTGGCGCTTTC
TCATAGCTCACGCTGTAGGTATCTCAGTTCGGTGTAGGTCGTTCGCTCCAAGCTGGGCTGTGTGCACGAA
CCCCCCGTTCAGCCCGACCGCTGCGCCTTATCCGGTAACTATCGTCTTGAGTCCAACCCGGTAAGACACG
ACTTATCGCCACTGGCAGCAGCCACTGGTAACAGGATTAGCAGAGCGAGGTATGTAGGCGGTGCTACAGA
GTTCTTGAAGTGGTGGCCTAACTACGGCTACACTAGAAGAACAGTATTTGGTATCTGCGCTCTGCTGAAG
CCAGTTACCTTCGGAAAAAGAGTTGGTAGCTCTTGATCCGGCAAACAAACCACCGCTGGTAGCGGTGGTT
TTTTTGTTTGCAAGCAGCAGATTACGCGCAGAAAAAAAGGATCTCAAGAAGATCCTTTGATCTTTTCTAC
GGGGTCTGACGCTCAGTGGAACGAAAACTCACGTTAAGGGATTTTGGTCATGAGATTATCAAAAAGGATC
TTCACCTAGATCCTTTTAAATTAAAAATGAAGTTTTAAATCAATCTAAAGTATATATGAGTAAACTTGGT
CTGACAGTTACCAATGCTTAATCAGTGAGGCACCTATCTCAGCGATCTGTCTATTTCGTTCATCCATAGT
TGCCTGACTCCCCGTCGTGTAGATAACTACGATACGGGAGGGCTTACCATCTGGCCCCAGTGCTGCAATG
ATACCGCGAGACCCACGCTCACCGGCTCCAGATTTATCAGCAATAAACCAGCCAGCCGGAAGGGCCGAGC
GCAGAAGTGGTCCTGCAACTTTATCCGCCTCCATCCAGTCTATTAATTGTTGCCGGGAAGCTAGAGTAAG
TAGTTCGCCAGTTAATAGTTTGCGCAACGTTGTTGCCATTGCTACAGGCATCGTGGTGTCACGCTCGTCG
TTTGGTATGGCTTCATTCAGCTCCGGTTCCCAACGATCAAGGCGAGTTACATGATCCCCCATGTTGTGCA
AAAAAGCGGTTAGCTCCTTCGGTCCTCCGATCGTTGTCAGAAGTAAGTTGGCCGCAGTGTTATCACTCAT
GGTTATGGCAGCACTGCATAATTCTCTTACTGTCATGCCATCCGTAAGATGCTTTTCTGTGACTGGTGAG
TACTCAACCAAGTCATTCTGAGAATAGTGTATGCGGCGACCGAGTTGCTCTTGCCCGGCGTCAATACGGG
ATAATACCGCGCCACATAGCAGAACTTTAAAAGTGCTCATCATTGGAAAACGTTCTTCGGGGCGAAAACT
CTCAAGGATCTTACCGCTGTTGAGATCCAGTTCGATGTAACCCACTCGTGCACCCAACTGATCTTCAGCA
TCTTTTACTTTCACCAGCGTTTCTGGGTGAGCAAAAACAGGAAGGCAAAATGCCGCAAAAAAGGGAATAA
GGGCGACACGGAAATGTTGAATACTCATACTCTTCCTTTTTCAATATTATTGAAGCATTTATCAGGGTTA
TTGTCTCATGAGCGGATACATATTTGAATGTATTTAGAAAAATAAACAAATAGGGGTTCCGCGCACATTT
CCCCGAAAAGTGCCACCTAAATTGTAAGCGTTAATATTTTGTTAAAATTCGCGTTAAATTTTTGTTAAAT
CAGCTCATTTTTTAACCAATAGGCCGAAATCGGCAAAATCCCTTATAAATCAAAAGAATAGACCGAGATA
GGGT
[37 nt withheld, positions 6305-6341]
AAAGAACGTGGACTCCAACGTCAAAGG
[49 nt withheld, positions 6369-6417]
T
[91 nt withheld, positions 6419-6509]
CACAATGACGGCTACTACATGGTGCCATTCCTTCCTCTTTATAGGAATGGAGACTACCTCCTGTCCAACA
ATGCTCTTGGATACGAGTACGCCTACCTGTTGGACCCAGGTCATTGCACAACACCAGAAATGCCCTCTGA
TCTGCAAAAGACGTGAATATCTGTTCAGACACCCATATCCACTCTGTTCCACACAGGTCAGAGGTTTGTC
CAGGAGTTCTTGACAGAGGTGTAAAAAGTACTCAAAAATTTTACTCAAGTGAAAGTACAAGTACTTAGGG
AAAATTTTACTCAATTAAAAGTAAAAGTATCTGGCTAGAATCTTACTTGAGTAAAAGTAAAAAAGTACTC
CATTAAAATTGTACTTGAGTATTAAGGAAGTAAAAGGCTAGCAAGATCTGCTCGAGATACATTTGATTAG
AAGAGTTTGACTTGGGTTGATTATAGCAAATAGTGGAACACAAACAGATTTTGAAATATTCTTGCAAATT
TATTTATTAAATCCATTCAAATATTGTCATTTTTTGTACTGTGTAATTTATATTGATTTGCTCATACAAT
ATTTACATTTCGCTTAAACAATACACTATTATTTATATTTAAAAATAGCTATATATAAATCAAATGTATA
GCTCTTTTTTACACAATTAATCAAAGCTAAAATATTTGTCACACAAATACAGTAAGCCACTTCACAATGA
TATCTTCAAAATCTGTGCTTGACTGAATCATTTCATTTATTGTTTTGTAATTCACATTATACCTTACGTT
CTCCAGGCACAGTTTGAATTGTTGATAAATGAAGATAATACATCTGATTTAATTAGTCTCCTTTGTTTAT
AATAACTTTAATCTAATTTGATAGTAATAATTCCAGCAATACATCCATTACAATAAAAATCGCTTTTTTA
TTTTGCACATTAGTTTGCCGGTATTTGTTTAAAGTTTCACCATACTTTTAAATCATGTGCTATTTGAAAA
GGGCTGTTATGACTGGAATTAAATGTTTTTTTTTATATCAGTGTTTTAGATTGAAGTACAATATTTATAG
GTAAAATTCACCAGCATATGCTTAAAGATAGCCATGCTCCAGGTCCTTGTGTCCTTCTAAGGTCTGTTTG
TGGTTTAAGCTGTTTGTTGACACACGCTTGTCATCTCCATTTTTCTGTGAAGTTATTGTCAGTTTATTGC
ACACTGGGTTGCATTAAGCTGCAGTTTTTTCACAACAGTTTTCCACATTGTAACAGTCAGTCTCCAAATT
ATTCCATCAGTCCTCAAATTTAGTCATTTGAGGCCATGAAAACACTTAAAACTACATGAAGGTAGTTTGG
CATTAGGTTTTAGACTTGTTCTTGTTTGGCATATTGCAACCTGTGTAAAAATGATTTGATTTTTATTTTT
TTTTTTTTTTTTTCAGAAAGAAACGGTCCAAAAAGAGTTATGTGAACATTTATCC
